>Addgene plasmid #212894 | pCYP61 | addgene full sequence | sequence record 424229 | Addgene NGS Result
ACTGACTCGCTGCACGAGGCAGACCTCAGCGCTAGCGGAGTGTATACTGGCTTACTATGTTGGCACTGAT
GAGGGTGTCAGTGAAGTGCTTCATGTGGCAGGAGAAAAAAGGCTGCACCGGTGCGTCAGCAGAATATGTG
ATACAGGATATATTCCGCTTCCTCGCTCACTGACTCGCTACGCTCGGTCGTTCGACTGCGGCGAGCGGAA
ATGGCTTACGAACGGGGCGGAGATTTCCTGGAAGATGCCAGGAAGATACTTAACAGGGAAGTGAGAGGGC
CGCGGCAAAGCCGTTTTTCCATAGGCTCCGCCCCCCTGACAAGCATCACGAAATCTGACGCTCAAATCAG
TGGTGGCGAAACCCGACAGGACTATAAAGATACCAGGCGTTTCCCCCTGGCGGCTCCCTCGTGCGCTCTC
CTGTTCCTGCCTTTCGGTTTACCGGTGTCATTCCGCTGTTATGGCCGCGTTTGTCTCATTCCACGCCTGA
CACTCAGTTCCGGGTAGGCAGTTCGCTCCAAGCTGGACTGTATGCACGAACCCCCCGTTCAGTCCGACCG
CTGCGCCTTATCCGGTAACTATCGTCTTGAGTCCAACCCGGAAAGACATGCAAAAGCACCACTGGCAGCA
GCCACTGGTAATTGATTTAGAGGAGTTAGTCTTGAAGTCATGCGCCGGTTAAGGCTAAACTGAAAGGACA
AGTTTTGGTGACTGCGCTCCTCCAAGCCAGTTACCTCGGTTCAAAGAGTTGGTAGCTCAGAGAACCTTCG
AAAAACCGCCCTGCAAGGCGGTTTTTTCGTTTTCAGAGCAAGAGATTACGCGCAGACCAAAACGATCTCA
AGAAGATCATCTTATTAAGGGGTCTGACGCTCAGTGGAACGAAAAATCAATCTAAAGTATATATGAGTAA
ACTTGGTCTGACAGTTACCTTAGAAAAACTCATCGAGCATCAAATGAAACTGCAATTTATTCATATCAGG
ATTATCAATACCATATTTTTGAAAAAGCCGTTTCTGTAATGAAGGAGAAAACTCACCGAGGCAGTTCCAT
AGGATGGCAAGATCCTGGTATCGGTCTGCGATTCCGACTCGTCCAACATCAATACAACCTATTAATTTCC
CCTCGTCAAAAATAAGGTTATCAAGTGAGAAATCACCATGAGTGACGACTGAATCCGGTGAGAATGGCAA
AAGCTTATGCATTTCTTTCCAGACTTGTTCAACAGGCCAGCCATTACGCTCGTCATCAAAATCACTCGCA
TCAACCAAACCGTTATTCATTCGTGATTGCGCCTGAGCGAGACGAAATACGCGATCGCTGTTAAAAGGAC
AATTACAAACAGGAATCGAATGCAACCGGCGCAGGAACACTGCCAGCGCATCAACAATATTTTCACCTGA
ATCAGGATATTCTTCTAATACCTGGAATGCTGTTTTCCCGGGGATCGCAGTGGTGAGTAACCATGCATCA
TCAGGAGTACGGATAAAATGCTTGATGGTCGGAAGAGGCATAAATTCCGTCAGCCAGTTTAGTCTGACCA
TCTCATCTGTAACATCATTGGCAACGCTACCTTTGCCATGTTTCAGAAACAACTCTGGCGCATCGGGCTT
CCCATACAATCGATAGATTGTCGCACCTGATTGCCCGACATTATCGCGAGCCCATTTATACCCATATAAA
TCAGCATCCATGTTGGAATTTAATCGCGGCCTGGAGCAAGACGTTTCCCGTTGAATATGGCTCATAACAC
CCCTTGTATTACTGTTTATGTAAGCAGACAGTTTTATTGTTCATGATGATATATTTTTATCTTGTGCAAT
GTACATCAGAGATTTTGAGACACAACCAATTATTGAAGGCCTCCCTAACGGGGGGCCTTTTTTTGTTTCT
GGTCTCCCAAGCGCTTAACGATCGTTGGCTGAACAAACAGACAATCTGGTCTGTTTGTATTATGGAAAAT
TTTTCTGTATAATAGATTCAACAAACAGACAATCTGGTCTGTTTGTATTATCAGCGGTCAACGCATGTGC
TTTGCGTTCTGATGAGACAGTGATGTCGAAACCGCCTCTACAAATAATTTTGTTTAAGAGCTTCAATAAG
TTAAGGAGAGTTTTATATGGCGGATCTGGAAACAAAATTTCCGCGTTACGAACTTATTAGTTCTGGCAAG
TATGTGGACCGTATCCCGGAATTACACGAGCTGCGAGAGAAGAGTCCGATTGCATGGGTACCGGTTATGG
ACGCTGCGTTCCTCACGCGCCACGCGGATATCGTTCGCGTTTTGAAAGATCACCGCATGGCCCCCGCTAA
CCTGACCCAAGGGATTCGGCTGCTGAGTCCGGAACAGCAGGAAGAATTGGAACCCCTGAGTTCAGCTGTG
AAGAAATGGATGGGACATACCGTTCCTGCCGACCATCAGCGCTTCATTGGTCTGCTTAAACGCTATTTTA
CCCCGGCGATGATTGACCGTATGCGTCCGCGTGTTCGACAGCTCAGTCATGAGCTCCTGGATGCAGTTGA
ACCGGCAGGCCGCATGGATATAGTATCAGATATCGCGTATCCGCTGCCGGCGTGCGTGATCGCTGAAATG
TTAGGAGTTCCGATGGATAACCGGGCTCAGTTGCTGGCCTGGAGCGCGGACATCGGCGCCATTGCGGAGA
TCGTCAGCTACGACCGCCTGATGGAATGCCAGCGTAGTCTGCTGGCCATGCAGGACTTTGTGCTCGAAGT
TGTGAAAGAACGTCGTGCCGAACCGAAAGATGATCTGATCTCAATGTTCGTCGCGGCGGAGCGTGAGGGC
CTCGTCAGTGAAGCCGAAATTCTGTCGAATTGTGTCATGTTGTTGTTTAGCGGACATGAGACAACCGGAG
GTTTGATCACCAGTGGCTTAGTTCAGCTGTTTGATCATCCTGATCAACTGGAACTGCTGAAATCTGATCC
TGATTTGATGCCAGGCGCTGTCGAGGAAATGCTGCGTCTGGCCGGTCCTGCGAGCGTTATTTCACGTGTT
AGTACTGAACCTGTGGAAGTAGCAGGCTCAAGCATCCGTTCTGGCGCTGCTGTACCGCCTGGTGCGGATG
GTGGTAAACGTGATCCTCGTGTCTTTGAGGACCCCGATCGTCTGGACGCTACCCGCCGCCCGAACGATCA
CTTGGCGTTTGCGACCGGTATGTTTTACTGCCTTGGGGCCGCTCTTGCACGTATGGAAGCCGATGAATTT
TTCCGCATCCTTCTGGATCGTTTCCCGGATGTGAATCCGGGCTATGAAACACCGGACTGGCAGCCTGTGC
TGTTGATTTCTCGGCGGTTAAAAACCTTACCGGTGAATTTACGAGGGGTGGGCGGCTCTGGGGCGGGAGA
TGAGTAATAAGGATGAGCTCTACAAATAAGCAGAGGTGGTTGTGTTGCGAAAAAAAAAAAAAAACACCCT
AACGGGTGTTTTTTTTTTTTTGGTGTCCCCACGTGTGGCGCTGGAGACCGTCCAATGGCGGCGCGCCATC
GAATGGTGCAAAACCTTTCGCGGTATGGCATGATAGCGCCCGGAAGAGAGTCAATTCAGGGTGGTGAATA
TGAGCCCGAAACGTCGTACCCAGGCAGAACGTGCAATGGAAACCCAGGGTAAACTGATTGCAGCAGCACT
GGGTGTTCTGCGTGAAAAAGGTTATGCAGGTTTTCGTATTGCAGATGTTCCGGGTGCAGCCGGTGTTAGC
CGTGGTGCACAGAGCCATCATTTTCCGACCAAACTGGAACTGCTGCTGGCAACCTTTGAATGGCTGTATG
AGCAGATTACCGAACGTAGCCGTGCACGTCTGGCAAAACTGAAACCGGAAGATGATGTTATTCAGCAGAT
GCTGGATGATGCAGCAGATTTTTTTCTGGATGATGATTTTAGCATCGGCCTGGATCTGATTGTTGCAGCA
GATCGTGATCCGGCACTGCGTGAAGGTATTCTGCGTACCGTTGAACGTAATCGTTTTGTTGTTGAAGATA
TGTGGCTGGGTGTGCTGGTGAGCCGTGGTCTGAGCCGTGATGATGCCGAAGATATTCTGTGGCTGATTTT
TAACAGCGTTCGTGGTCTGACAGTTCGTAGCCTGTGGCAGAAAGATAAAGAACGTTTTGAACGTGTGCGT
AATAGCACCCTGGAAATTGCACGTGAACGTTATGCAAAATTCAAACGTTGATAAGGATCCTAATTGGTAA
CGAATCAGACAATTGACGGCTCGAGGGAGTAGCATAGGGTTTGCAGAATCCCTGCTTCGTCCATTTGACA
GGCACATTATGCATCGATGATAAGCTGTCAAACATGAGCAGATCCTCTACGCCGGACGCATCGTGGCCGG
CATCACCGGCGCCACAGGTGCGGTTGCTGGCGCCTATATCGCCGACATCACCGATGGGGAAGATCGGGCT
CGCCACTTCGGGCTCATGAGCAAATATTTTATCTGAGGTGCTTCCTCGCTC
Features (pLannotate 1.2.2; 12 found; start..end, strand, type, name):
     28..54      +  misc_feature   bom (fragment): basis of mobility region from pBR322
    153..208     -  rep_origin     RSF ori (fragment): Plasmids containing the RSF 1030 origin of replication can be propagated in E. coli cells that contain additional plasmids with compatible origins.
    296..841     -  rep_origin     p15A ori: Plasmids containing the medium-copy-number p15A origin of replication can be propagated in E. coli cells that contain a second plasmid with the ColE1 origin.
    930..1745    -  CDS            KanR: aminoglycoside phosphotransferase; aph(3')-Ia; confers resistance to kanamycin in bacteria or G418 (Geneticin®) in eukaryotes
   1922..1949    +  protein_bind   CuO: CymR-binding P2 operator sequence from the p-cmt operon of Pseudomonas putida (Mullick et al., 2006) CymR
   1980..2007    +  protein_bind   CuO: CymR-binding P2 operator sequence from the p-cmt operon of Pseudomonas putida (Mullick et al., 2006) CymR
   2011..2066    +  ncRNA          Hammerhead 3: Accession: RF00008 - Hammerhead ribozyme (type III)
   3496..3569    +  promoter       lacIq promoter (fragment): lacI (mutant); In the lacIq allele, a single base change in the promoter boosts expression of the lacI gene about 10-fold.
   3570..4178    +  CDS            cymR: CYMR_PSEPU - Experimental evidence at transcript level: Swiss-Prot protein existence level 2. Involved in the repression of the cym and cmt operons which are responsible of the p-cymene degradation. From Pseudomonas putida (Arthrobacter siderocapsulatus).
   4283..4301    -  promoter       tet promoter (fragment): E. coli promoter for tetracycline efflux protein gene
   4311..4431    +  CDS            TcR (fragment): tetracycline efflux protein; tet; confers resistance to tetracycline
   4450..11      -  rep_origin     RSF ori (fragment) (across the origin): Plasmids containing the RSF 1030 origin of replication can be propagated in E. coli cells that contain additional plasmids with compatible origins.
