[The description below was written by a language model from this plasmid's Addgene catalogue record and pLannotate feature annotations shown in this document.]
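Description:
pCYP61 is a 4,461-nt bacterial expression plasmid built on the pCYP backbone for cumate-inducible production of a cytochrome P450 from Kitasatospora griseola in Escherichia coli. The catalogue describes the enzyme as an LRD-modifying P450, and the coding sequence was codon optimized and synthesized commercially. The plasmid is selected with kanamycin through an aminoglycoside phosphotransferase gene (KanR). The feature table annotates a complete p15A origin, which is compatible with ColE1-type plasmids and so suits multi-plasmid strains. p15A is usually considered medium copy, whereas the catalogue lists the plasmid as high copy; the record does not resolve this difference. Short fragments matching the RSF origin, the pBR322 bom region, and a tet promoter and tetracycline resistance gene are also detected. These appear to be partial matches or backbone remnants rather than functional elements.

Expression is driven by the PcymRC promoter, which corresponds in the annotation to a pair of CuO operators, the binding sites for the Pseudomonas putida CymR repressor. The plasmid carries its own cymR gene, placed directly downstream of a fragment resembling the lacIq promoter. CymR therefore keeps the promoter off until cumate releases it from the operators. A type III hammerhead ribozyme lies immediately after the operators. Such self-cleaving elements are commonly used as insulators that trim the 5' untranslated region, making expression less dependent on promoter context. The P450 coding sequence itself was not annotated by the software. It presumably occupies the unannotated stretch between the ribozyme and the cymR cassette. According to the associated publication title, the plasmid belongs to work on a redox-proficient E. coli for screening terpenoids and modifying cytochrome P450s.
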