Addgene plasmid #212894: pCYP61
Purpose: Expresses the Kitasatospora griseola LRD-modifying cytochrome P450 enzyme
Depositing lab: Christopher Voigt. Depositing organization: Massachusetts Institute of Technology. Publication: Design of a redox-proficient Escherichia coli for screening terpenoids and modifying cytochrome P450s. Lin GM, Voigt CA. Nature Catalysis. 6, 1016–1029 (2023). https://doi.org/10.1038/s41929-023-01049-5.
Backbone
  Vector backbone: pCYP
  Vector type: Bacterial Expression
Growth in bacteria
  Bacterial resistance: Kanamycin, 50 μg/mL
  Growth temperature: 37°C
  Growth strain: DH5alpha
  Copy number: High Copy
Gene/Insert
  Gene/Insert name: cytochrome P450 (alt name: Uniprot ID: Q9AJE5)
  Species: Kitasatospora griseola
  Promoter: PcymRC
  Cloning method: Unknown
Resource information
  A portion of this plasmid was derived from a plasmid made by: codon optimized and synthesized by vendors
Terms and licenses: Academic/Nonprofit Terms; Industry Terms: Not Available to Industry
How to cite: pCYP61 was a gift from Christopher Voigt (Addgene plasmid # 212894 ; http://n2t.net/addgene:212894 ; RRID:Addgene_212894)
